Addgene plasmid #211864: pNM220_AAVS1 integration helper
Purpose: Cas9 cutting at AAVS1 safe harbor locus
Depositing lab: Iain Cheeseman. Depositing organization: Whitehead Institute for Biomedical Research.
Backbone
  Vector backbone: pNM280
  Backbone manufacturer: Cheeseman Lab
  Vector type: CRISPR
  Selectable markers: Puromycin
Growth in bacteria
  Bacterial resistance: Ampicillin, 100 μg/mL
  Growth temperature: 37°C
  Growth strain: DH5alpha
  Copy number: High Copy
Gene/Insert
  Gene/Insert name: AAVS1
  gRNA/shRNA sequence: Unknown
  Species: Synthetic
  Mutation: N/A
  Cloning method: Restriction Enzyme; 5′ cloning site Unknown (unknown if destroyed)
Terms and licenses: Academic/Nonprofit Terms; Industry Terms: Not Available to Industry
How to cite: pNM220_AAVS1 integration helper was a gift from Iain Cheeseman (Addgene plasmid # 211864 ; http://n2t.net/addgene:211864 ; RRID:Addgene_211864)
