[The description below was written by a language model from this plasmid's Addgene catalogue record and pLannotate feature annotations shown in this document.]
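Description:
pNM220_AAVS1 integration helper is an all-in-one mammalian CRISPR/Cas9 expression plasmid built on the pNM280 backbone and intended to cut the human AAVS1 safe harbor locus. In bacteria it is maintained as a high-copy plasmid through a ColE1/pUC-type origin and selected with ampicillin via the β-lactamase gene. An f1 phage origin and small fragments of the pBR322 bom and rop regions are also annotated as backbone remnants.

The 8.5 kb sequence carries two expression units. A human U6 RNA polymerase III promoter, which spans the numbering origin of the circular record, is followed by a short interval and then the Streptococcus pyogenes guide RNA scaffold, so it should drive a single guide RNA. The AAVS1-targeting spacer presumably sits in that interval, but the record lists the guide sequence as unknown. A second partial scaffold fragment lies just downstream. The nuclease unit uses a CMV enhancer, chicken β-actin promoter and hybrid intron to drive S. pyogenes Cas9. The Cas9 coding region is annotated as contiguous N- and C-terminal portions that together form the full-length coding sequence. It is fused at the C-terminus to a nucleoplasmin nuclear localization signal and terminated by a bovine growth hormone polyadenylation signal. A single AAV2 inverted terminal repeat follows the cassette. With only one ITR annotated, the plasmid is not evidently configured for AAV packaging.

The catalogue lists puromycin as a selectable marker, but no puromycin resistance gene appears in the feature table, so this is not confirmed by the annotation. As the name suggests, the plasmid is a helper that would be co-delivered with a separate donor construct, creating the double-strand break at AAVS1 that promotes transgene integration. The donor is not part of this record.
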