Features (pLannotate 1.2.2; 18 found; start..end, strand, type, name):
    261..336     +  misc_RNA       gRNA scaffold: guide RNA scaffold for the Streptococcus pyogenes CRISPR/Cas9 system
    343..386     +  misc_RNA       gRNA scaffold (fragment): guide RNA scaffold for the Streptococcus pyogenes CRISPR/Cas9 system
    433..718     +  enhancer       CMV enhancer: human cytomegalovirus immediate early enhancer; contains an 18-bp deletion relative to the standard CMV enhancer
    720..996     +  promoter       chicken β-actin promoter: No description available
    997..1224    +  intron         hybrid intron: hybrid between chicken β-actin (CBA) and minute virus of mice (MMV) introns (Gray et al., 2011)
   1362..2963    +  CDS            Cas9(N): N-terminal portion of Streptococcus pyogenes Cas9 (Zetsche et al., 2015)
   2964..5462    +  CDS            Cas9(C): C-terminal portion of Streptococcus pyogenes Cas9 (Zetsche et al., 2015)
   5463..5510    +  CDS            nucleoplasmin NLS: bipartite nuclear localization signal from nucleoplasmin
   5544..5655    +  polyA_signal   bGH poly(A) signal: bovine growth hormone polyadenylation signal
   5760..5900    +  repeat_region  AAV2 ITR: inverted terminal repeat of adeno-associated virus serotype 2 inverted
   5905..5956    -  misc_feature   bom (fragment): basis of mobility region from pBR322
   5975..6430    +  rep_origin     f1 ori (sequence partly withheld): f1 bacteriophage origin of replication; arrow indicates direction of (+) strand synthesis
   6431..6480    -  misc_feature   bom (fragment): basis of mobility region from pBR322
   6582..6617    -  CDS            rop (fragment): Rop protein, which maintains plasmids at low copy number; rop
   6712..6816    +  promoter       AmpR promoter: bla
   6817..7677    +  CDS            AmpR: β-lactamase; bla; confers resistance to ampicillin, carbenicillin, and related antibiotics
   7848..8436    +  rep_origin     ori: high-copy-number ColE1/pMB1/pBR322/pUC origin of replication
   8498..232     +  promoter       U6 promoter (across the origin): RNA polymerase III promoter for human U6 snRNA
>Addgene plasmid #211864 | pNM220_AAVS1 integration helper | addgene full sequence | sequence record 426338 | Addgene NGS Result
TTTCCCATGATTCCTTCATATTTGCATATACGATACAAGGCTGTTAGAGAGATAATTGGAATTAATTTGA
CTGTAAACACAAAGATATTAGTACAAAATACGTGACGTAGAAAGTAATAATTTCTTGGGTAGTTTGCAGT
TTTAAAATTATGTTTTAAAATGGACTATCATATGCTTACCGTAACTTGAAAGTATTTCGATTTCTTGGCT
TTATATATCTTGTGGAAAGGACGAAACACCGGGGCCACTAGGGACAGGATGTTTTAGAGCTAGAAATAGC
AAGTTAAAATAAGGCTAGTCCGTTATCAACTTGAAAAAGTGGCACCGAGTCGGTGCTTTTTTGTTTTAGA
GCTAGAAATAGCAAGTTAAAATAAGGCTAGTCCGTTTTTAGCGCGTGCGCCAATTCTGCAGACAAATGGC
TCTAGAGGTACCCGTTACATAACTTACGGTAAATGGCCCGCCTGGCTGACCGCCCAACGACCCCCGCCCA
TTGACGTCAATAGTAACGCCAATAGGGACTTTCCATTGACGTCAATGGGTGGAGTATTTACGGTAAACTG
CCCACTTGGCAGTACATCAAGTGTATCATATGCCAAGTACGCCCCCTATTGACGTCAATGACGGTAAATG
GCCCGCCTGGCATTGTGCCCAGTACATGACCTTATGGGACTTTCCTACTTGGCAGTACATCTACGTATTA
GTCATCGCTATTACCATGGTCGAGGTGAGCCCCACGTTCTGCTTCACTCTCCCCATCTCCCCCCCCTCCC
CACCCCCAATTTTGTATTTATTTATTTTTTAATTATTTTGTGCAGCGATGGGGGCGGGGGGGGGGGGGGG
CGCGCGCCAGGCGGGGCGGGGCGGGGCGAGGGGCGGGGCGGGGCGAGGCGGAGAGGTGCGGCGGCAGCCA
ATCAGAGCGGCGCGCTCCGAAAGTTTCCTTTTATGGCGAGGCGGCGGCGGCGGCGGCCCTATAAAAAGCG
AAGCGCGCGGCGGGCGGGAGTCGCTGCGCGCTGCCTTCGCCCCGTGCCCCGCTCCGCCGCCGCCTCGCGC
CGCCCGCCCCGGCTCTGACTGACCGCGTTACTCCCACAGGTGAGCGGGCGGGACGGCCCTTCTCCTCCGG
GCTGTAATTAGCTGAGCAAGAGGTAAGGGTTTAAGGGATGGTTGGTTGGTGGGGTATTAATGTTTAATTA
CCTGGAGCACCTGCCTGAAATCACTTTTTTTCAGGTTGGACCGGTGCCACCATGGACTATAAGGACCACG
ACGGAGACTACAAGGATCATGATATTGATTACAAAGACGATGACGATAAGATGGCCCCAAAGAAGAAGCG
GAAGGTCGGTATCCACGGAGTCCCAGCAGCCGACAAGAAGTACAGCATCGGCCTGGACATCGGCACCAAC
TCTGTGGGCTGGGCCGTGATCACCGACGAGTACAAGGTGCCCAGCAAGAAATTCAAGGTGCTGGGCAACA
CCGACCGGCACAGCATCAAGAAGAACCTGATCGGAGCCCTGCTGTTCGACAGCGGCGAAACAGCCGAGGC
CACCCGGCTGAAGAGAACCGCCAGAAGAAGATACACCAGACGGAAGAACCGGATCTGCTATCTGCAAGAG
ATCTTCAGCAACGAGATGGCCAAGGTGGACGACAGCTTCTTCCACAGACTGGAAGAGTCCTTCCTGGTGG
AAGAGGATAAGAAGCACGAGCGGCACCCCATCTTCGGCAACATCGTGGACGAGGTGGCCTACCACGAGAA
GTACCCCACCATCTACCACCTGAGAAAGAAACTGGTGGACAGCACCGACAAGGCCGACCTGCGGCTGATC
TATCTGGCCCTGGCCCACATGATCAAGTTCCGGGGCCACTTCCTGATCGAGGGCGACCTGAACCCCGACA
ACAGCGACGTGGACAAGCTGTTCATCCAGCTGGTGCAGACCTACAACCAGCTGTTCGAGGAAAACCCCAT
CAACGCCAGCGGCGTGGACGCCAAGGCCATCCTGTCTGCCAGACTGAGCAAGAGCAGACGGCTGGAAAAT
CTGATCGCCCAGCTGCCCGGCGAGAAGAAGAATGGCCTGTTCGGAAACCTGATTGCCCTGAGCCTGGGCC
TGACCCCCAACTTCAAGAGCAACTTCGACCTGGCCGAGGATGCCAAACTGCAGCTGAGCAAGGACACCTA
CGACGACGACCTGGACAACCTGCTGGCCCAGATCGGCGACCAGTACGCCGACCTGTTTCTGGCCGCCAAG
AACCTGTCCGACGCCATCCTGCTGAGCGACATCCTGAGAGTGAACACCGAGATCACCAAGGCCCCCCTGA
GCGCCTCTATGATCAAGAGATACGACGAGCACCACCAGGACCTGACCCTGCTGAAAGCTCTCGTGCGGCA
GCAGCTGCCTGAGAAGTACAAAGAGATTTTCTTCGACCAGAGCAAGAACGGCTACGCCGGCTACATTGAC
GGCGGAGCCAGCCAGGAAGAGTTCTACAAGTTCATCAAGCCCATCCTGGAAAAGATGGACGGCACCGAGG
AACTGCTCGTGAAGCTGAACAGAGAGGACCTGCTGCGGAAGCAGCGGACCTTCGACAACGGCAGCATCCC
CCACCAGATCCACCTGGGAGAGCTGCACGCCATTCTGCGGCGGCAGGAAGATTTTTACCCATTCCTGAAG
GACAACCGGGAAAAGATCGAGAAGATCCTGACCTTCCGCATCCCCTACTACGTGGGCCCTCTGGCCAGGG
GAAACAGCAGATTCGCCTGGATGACCAGAAAGAGCGAGGAAACCATCACCCCCTGGAACTTCGAGGAAGT
GGTGGACAAGGGCGCTTCCGCCCAGAGCTTCATCGAGCGGATGACCAACTTCGATAAGAACCTGCCCAAC
GAGAAGGTGCTGCCCAAGCACAGCCTGCTGTACGAGTACTTCACCGTGTATAACGAGCTGACCAAAGTGA
AATACGTGACCGAGGGAATGAGAAAGCCCGCCTTCCTGAGCGGCGAGCAGAAAAAGGCCATCGTGGACCT
GCTGTTCAAGACCAACCGGAAAGTGACCGTGAAGCAGCTGAAAGAGGACTACTTCAAGAAAATCGAGTGC
TTCGACTCCGTGGAAATCTCCGGCGTGGAAGATCGGTTCAACGCCTCCCTGGGCACATACCACGATCTGC
TGAAAATTATCAAGGACAAGGACTTCCTGGACAATGAGGAAAACGAGGACATTCTGGAAGATATCGTGCT
GACCCTGACACTGTTTGAGGACAGAGAGATGATCGAGGAACGGCTGAAAACCTATGCCCACCTGTTCGAC
GACAAAGTGATGAAGCAGCTGAAGCGGCGGAGATACACCGGCTGGGGCAGGCTGAGCCGGAAGCTGATCA
ACGGCATCCGGGACAAGCAGTCCGGCAAGACAATCCTGGATTTCCTGAAGTCCGACGGCTTCGCCAACAG
AAACTTCATGCAGCTGATCCACGACGACAGCCTGACCTTTAAAGAGGACATCCAGAAAGCCCAGGTGTCC
GGCCAGGGCGATAGCCTGCACGAGCACATTGCCAATCTGGCCGGCAGCCCCGCCATTAAGAAGGGCATCC
TGCAGACAGTGAAGGTGGTGGACGAGCTCGTGAAAGTGATGGGCCGGCACAAGCCCGAGAACATCGTGAT
CGAAATGGCCAGAGAGAACCAGACCACCCAGAAGGGACAGAAGAACAGCCGCGAGAGAATGAAGCGGATC
GAAGAGGGCATCAAAGAGCTGGGCAGCCAGATCCTGAAAGAACACCCCGTGGAAAACACCCAGCTGCAGA
ACGAGAAGCTGTACCTGTACTACCTGCAGAATGGGCGGGATATGTACGTGGACCAGGAACTGGACATCAA
CCGGCTGTCCGACTACGATGTGGACCATATCGTGCCTCAGAGCTTTCTGAAGGACGACTCCATCGACAAC
AAGGTGCTGACCAGAAGCGACAAGAACCGGGGCAAGAGCGACAACGTGCCCTCCGAAGAGGTCGTGAAGA
AGATGAAGAACTACTGGCGGCAGCTGCTGAACGCCAAGCTGATTACCCAGAGAAAGTTCGACAATCTGAC
CAAGGCCGAGAGAGGCGGCCTGAGCGAACTGGATAAGGCCGGCTTCATCAAGAGACAGCTGGTGGAAACC
CGGCAGATCACAAAGCACGTGGCACAGATCCTGGACTCCCGGATGAACACTAAGTACGACGAGAATGACA
AGCTGATCCGGGAAGTGAAAGTGATCACCCTGAAGTCCAAGCTGGTGTCCGATTTCCGGAAGGATTTCCA
GTTTTACAAAGTGCGCGAGATCAACAACTACCACCACGCCCACGACGCCTACCTGAACGCCGTCGTGGGA
ACCGCCCTGATCAAAAAGTACCCTAAGCTGGAAAGCGAGTTCGTGTACGGCGACTACAAGGTGTACGACG
TGCGGAAGATGATCGCCAAGAGCGAGCAGGAAATCGGCAAGGCTACCGCCAAGTACTTCTTCTACAGCAA
CATCATGAACTTTTTCAAGACCGAGATTACCCTGGCCAACGGCGAGATCCGGAAGCGGCCTCTGATCGAG
ACAAACGGCGAAACCGGGGAGATCGTGTGGGATAAGGGCCGGGATTTTGCCACCGTGCGGAAAGTGCTGA
GCATGCCCCAAGTGAATATCGTGAAAAAGACCGAGGTGCAGACAGGCGGCTTCAGCAAAGAGTCTATCCT
GCCCAAGAGGAACAGCGATAAGCTGATCGCCAGAAAGAAGGACTGGGACCCTAAGAAGTACGGCGGCTTC
GACAGCCCCACCGTGGCCTATTCTGTGCTGGTGGTGGCCAAAGTGGAAAAGGGCAAGTCCAAGAAACTGA
AGAGTGTGAAAGAGCTGCTGGGGATCACCATCATGGAAAGAAGCAGCTTCGAGAAGAATCCCATCGACTT
TCTGGAAGCCAAGGGCTACAAAGAAGTGAAAAAGGACCTGATCATCAAGCTGCCTAAGTACTCCCTGTTC
GAGCTGGAAAACGGCCGGAAGAGAATGCTGGCCTCTGCCGGCGAACTGCAGAAGGGAAACGAACTGGCCC
TGCCCTCCAAATATGTGAACTTCCTGTACCTGGCCAGCCACTATGAGAAGCTGAAGGGCTCCCCCGAGGA
TAATGAGCAGAAACAGCTGTTTGTGGAACAGCACAAGCACTACCTGGACGAGATCATCGAGCAGATCAGC
GAGTTCTCCAAGAGAGTGATCCTGGCCGACGCTAATCTGGACAAAGTGCTGTCCGCCTACAACAAGCACC
GGGATAAGCCCATCAGAGAGCAGGCCGAGAATATCATCCACCTGTTTACCCTGACCAATCTGGGAGCCCC
TGCCGCCTTCAAGTACTTTGACACCACCATCGACCGGAAGAGGTACACCAGCACCAAAGAGGTGCTGGAC
GCCACCCTGATCCACCAGAGCATCACCGGCCTGTACGAGACACGGATCGACCTGTCTCAGCTGGGAGGCG
ACAAAAGGCCGGCGGCCACGAAAAAGGCCGGCCAGGCAAAAAAGAAAAAGTAAGAATTCCTAGAGCTCGC
TGATCAGCCTCGACTGTGCCTTCTAGTTGCCAGCCATCTGTTGTTTGCCCCTCCCCCGTGCCTTCCTTGA
CCCTGGAAGGTGCCACTCCCACTGTCCTTTCCTAATAAAATGAGGAAATTGCATCGCATTGTCTGAGTAG
GTGTCATTCTATTCTGGGGGGTGGGGTGGGGCAGGACAGCAAGGGGGAGGATTGGGAAGAGAATAGCAGG
CATGCTGGGGAGCGGCCGCAGGAACCCCTAGTGATGGAGTTGGCCACTCCCTCTCTGCGCGCTCGCTCGC
TCACTGAGGCCGGGCGACCAAAGGTCGCCCGACGCCCGGGCTTTGCCCGGGCGGCCTCAGTGAGCGAGCG
AGCGCGCAGCTGCCTGCAGGGGCGCCTGATGCGGTATTTTCTCCTTACGCATCTGTGCGGTATTTCACAC
CGCATA
[95 nt withheld, positions 5957-6051]
T
[46 nt withheld, positions 6053-6098]
C
[141 nt withheld, positions 6100-6240]
CCTTTGACGTTGGAGTCCACGTTCTTT
[37 nt withheld, positions 6268-6304]
ACTCTATCTCGGGCTATTCTTTTGATTTATAAGGGATTTTGCCGATTTCGGTCTATTGGTTAAAAAATGA
GCTGATTTAACAAAAATTTAACGCGAATTTTAACAAAATATTAACGTTTACAATTTTATGGTGCACTCTC
AGTACAATCTGCTCTGATGCCGCATAGTTAAGCCAGCCCCGACACCCGCCAACACCCGCTGACGCGCCCT
GACGGGCTTGTCTGCTCCCGGCATCCGCTTACAGACAAGCTGTGACCGTCTCCGGGAGCTGCATGTGTCA
GAGGTTTTCACCGTCATCACCGAAACGCGCGAGACGAAAGGGCCTCGTGATACGCCTATTTTTATAGGTT
AATGTCATGATAATAATGGTTTCTTAGACGTCAGGTGGCACTTTTCGGGGAAATGTGCGCGGAACCCCTA
TTTGTTTATTTTTCTAAATACATTCAAATATGTATCCGCTCATGAGACAATAACCCTGATAAATGCTTCA
ATAATATTGAAAAAGGAAGAGTATGAGTATTCAACATTTCCGTGTCGCCCTTATTCCCTTTTTTGCGGCA
TTTTGCCTTCCTGTTTTTGCTCACCCAGAAACGCTGGTGAAAGTAAAAGATGCTGAAGATCAGTTGGGTG
CACGAGTGGGTTACATCGAACTGGATCTCAACAGCGGTAAGATCCTTGAGAGTTTTCGCCCCGAAGAACG
TTTTCCAATGATGAGCACTTTTAAAGTTCTGCTATGTGGCGCGGTATTATCCCGTATTGACGCCGGGCAA
GAGCAACTCGGTCGCCGCATACACTATTCTCAGAATGACTTGGTTGAGTACTCACCAGTCACAGAAAAGC
ATCTTACGGATGGCATGACAGTAAGAGAATTATGCAGTGCTGCCATAACCATGAGTGATAACACTGCGGC
CAACTTACTTCTGACAACGATCGGAGGACCGAAGGAGCTAACCGCTTTTTTGCACAACATGGGGGATCAT
GTAACTCGCCTTGATCGTTGGGAACCGGAGCTGAATGAAGCCATACCAAACGACGAGCGTGACACCACGA
TGCCTGTAGCAATGGCAACAACGTTGCGCAAACTATTAACTGGCGAACTACTTACTCTAGCTTCCCGGCA
ACAATTAATAGACTGGATGGAGGCGGATAAAGTTGCAGGACCACTTCTGCGCTCGGCCCTTCCGGCTGGC
TGGTTTATTGCTGATAAATCTGGAGCCGGTGAGCGTGGAAGCCGCGGTATCATTGCAGCACTGGGGCCAG
ATGGTAAGCCCTCCCGTATCGTAGTTATCTACACGACGGGGAGTCAGGCAACTATGGATGAACGAAATAG
ACAGATCGCTGAGATAGGTGCCTCACTGATTAAGCATTGGTAACTGTCAGACCAAGTTTACTCATATATA
CTTTAGATTGATTTAAAACTTCATTTTTAATTTAAAAGGATCTAGGTGAAGATCCTTTTTGATAATCTCA
TGACCAAAATCCCTTAACGTGAGTTTTCGTTCCACTGAGCGTCAGACCCCGTAGAAAAGATCAAAGGATC
TTCTTGAGATCCTTTTTTTCTGCGCGTAATCTGCTGCTTGCAAACAAAAAAACCACCGCTACCAGCGGTG
GTTTGTTTGCCGGATCAAGAGCTACCAACTCTTTTTCCGAAGGTAACTGGCTTCAGCAGAGCGCAGATAC
CAAATACTGTTCTTCTAGTGTAGCCGTAGTTAGGCCACCACTTCAAGAACTCTGTAGCACCGCCTACATA
CCTCGCTCTGCTAATCCTGTTACCAGTGGCTGCTGCCAGTGGCGATAAGTCGTGTCTTACCGGGTTGGAC
TCAAGACGATAGTTACCGGATAAGGCGCAGCGGTCGGGCTGAACGGGGGGTTCGTGCACACAGCCCAGCT
TGGAGCGAACGACCTACACCGAACTGAGATACCTACAGCGTGAGCTATGAGAAAGCGCCACGCTTCCCGA
AGGGAGAAAGGCGGACAGGTATCCGGTAAGCGGCAGGGTCGGAACAGGAGAGCGCACGAGGGAGCTTCCA
GGGGGAAACGCCTGGTATCTTTATAGTCCTGTCGGGTTTCGCCACCTCTGACTTGAGCGTCGATTTTTGT
GATGCTCGTCAGGGGGGCGGAGCCTATGGAAAAACGCCAGCAACGCGGCCTTTTTACGGTTCCTGGCCTT
TTGCTGGCCTTTTGCTCACATGTGAGGGCCTA
